Addgene plasmid #35914: pcDNA-Wnt7A
Depositing lab: Marian Waterman. Depositing organization: University of California, Irvine. Publication: A uniform human Wnt expression library reveals a shared secretory pathway and unique signaling activities. Najdi R, Proffitt K, Sprowl S, Kaur S, Yu J, Covey TM, Virshup DM, Waterman ML. Differentiation. 2012 Sep;84(2):203-13. doi: 10.1016/j.diff.2012.06.004. Epub 2012 Jul 9. PubMed 22784633.
Backbone
  Vector backbone: pcDNA3.2/V5-DEST
  Backbone manufacturer: Invitrogen
  Backbone size w/o insert (bp): 7711
  Vector type: Mammalian Expression
Growth in bacteria
  Bacterial resistance: Ampicillin, 100 μg/mL
  Growth temperature: 37°C
  Growth strain: DH5alpha
  Copy number: High Copy
Gene/Insert
  Gene/Insert name: Wnt7A (alt name: Wnt7A)
  Species: H. sapiens (human)
  Insert size (bp): 1056
  Mutation: None
  Entrez Gene: WNT7A (a.k.a. Wnt-7a)
  Promoter: CMV
  Cloning method: Restriction Enzyme
  Sequencing primers: 5′ T7-FWD; 3′ V5-Reverse
Terms and licenses: Academic/Nonprofit Terms; Industry Terms: Not Available to Industry
How to cite: pcDNA-Wnt7A was a gift from Marian Waterman (Addgene plasmid # 35914 ; http://n2t.net/addgene:35914 ; RRID:Addgene_35914)
