[The description below was written by a language model from this plasmid's Addgene catalogue record and pLannotate feature annotations shown in this document.]
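Description:
pcDNA-Wnt7A is a mammalian expression plasmid carrying the human WNT7A open reading frame in the Invitrogen pcDNA3.2/V5-DEST Gateway destination backbone. It comes from a uniform library of human Wnt expression constructs. It is maintained in E. coli as a high-copy plasmid through a ColE1/pUC-type origin and selected with ampicillin via the β-lactamase gene. An f1 origin is also present. The full depositor sequence is 6,588 nt. This is shorter than the listed empty backbone size, as expected when the destination vector's Gateway cassette has been replaced by the insert.

The unmutated WNT7A coding sequence is driven by the human cytomegalovirus immediate-early enhancer and promoter. A T7 promoter lies just upstream and also serves as a sequencing primer site. The insert is flanked by attB1 and attB2 sites, which indicate Gateway recombination, although the catalogue entry lists the cloning method as restriction enzyme. A V5 epitope tag sequence lies downstream of attB2, followed by the HSV thymidine kinase polyadenylation signal. The record does not state whether the tag is fused in frame or whether the WNT7A stop codon is retained, so V5 tagging of the protein should not be assumed. A separate cassette with the SV40 early promoter, the neomycin phosphotransferase gene and an SV40 poly(A) signal allows G418 selection of stably transfected mammalian cells. Several short annotated fragments (HIV-1 LTR, ble, lacI, bGH poly(A), bom) appear to be backbone remnants or partial matches rather than functional elements.

The construct suits transient or stable expression of WNT7A, a secreted Frizzled ligand, for comparing Wnt secretion and signalling activities in cultured cells.
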