Features (pLannotate 1.2.2; 23 found; start..end, strand, type, name):
     36..80      -  misc_feature   bom (fragment): basis of mobility region from pBR322
    235..614     +  enhancer       CMV enhancer: human cytomegalovirus immediate early enhancer
    615..818     +  promoter       CMV promoter: human cytomegalovirus (CMV) immediate early promoter
    814..847     +  LTR            5' LTR (truncated) (fragment): truncated 5' long terminal repeat (LTR) from HIV-1
    863..881     +  promoter       T7 promoter: promoter for bacteriophage T7 RNA polymerase
    911..935     +  protein_bind   attB1: mutant version of attB; recombination site for the Gateway® BP reaction BP Clonase™
    956..2002    +  CDS            WNT7A: WNT7A_HUMAN - Experimental evidence at protein level: Swiss-Prot protein existence level 1. Ligand for members of the frizzled family of seven transmembrane receptors that functions in the canonical Wnt/beta- catenin signaling pathway (By similarity). Plays an important role in embryonic development, including dorsal versus ventral patterning during limb development, skeleton development and urogenital tract development (PubMed:16826533). Required for central nervous system (CNS) angiogenesis and blood-brain barrier regulation (PubMed:30026314). Required for normal, sexually dimorphic developm
   2028..2052    -  protein_bind   attB2: mutant version of attB; recombination site for the Gateway® BP reaction BP Clonase™
   2078..2119    +  CDS            V5 tag: epitope tag from simian virus 5
   2203..2251    +  polyA_signal   HSV TK poly(A) signal: herpes simplex virus thymidine kinase polyadenylation signal (Cole and Stacy, 1985)
   2342..2358    -  polyA_signal   bGH poly(A) signal (fragment): bovine growth hormone polyadenylation signal
   2453..2881    +  rep_origin     f1 ori (sequence partly withheld): f1 bacteriophage origin of replication; arrow indicates direction of (+) strand synthesis
   2895..3224    +  promoter       SV40 promoter: SV40 enhancer and early promoter
   3291..4082    +  CDS            neo: KKA2_KLEPN - Also known as kan, nptII. Experimental evidence at protein level: Swiss-Prot protein existence level 1. Resistance to kanamycin, neomycin, paromomycin, ribostamycin, butirosin and gentamicin B. From Klebsiella pneumoniae.
   4108..4266    +  CDS            ble (fragment): BLE_KLEPN - Experimental evidence at protein level: Swiss-Prot protein existence level 1. Binding protein with a strong affinity to the bleomycin family of antibiotics. Binds to CL990; an antimitotic-antibiotic compound. From Klebsiella pneumoniae.
   4261..4382    +  polyA_signal   SV40 poly(A) signal: SV40 polyadenylation signal
   4455..4471    -  protein_bind   lac operator: The lac repressor binds to the lac operator to inhibit transcription in E. coli. This inhibition can be relieved by adding lactose or isopropyl-β-D-thiogalactopyranoside (IPTG). lac repressor encoded by lacI
   4479..4509    -  promoter       lac promoter: promoter for the E. coli lac operon
   4524..4545    -  protein_bind   CAP binding site: CAP binding activates transcription in the presence of cAMP. E. coli catabolite activator protein
   4558..4650    -  CDS            lacI (fragment): lac repressor; lacI; The lac repressor binds to the lac operator to inhibit transcription in E. coli. This inhibition can be relieved by adding lactose or isopropyl-β-D-thiogalactopyranoside (IPTG).
   4833..5421    -  rep_origin     ori: high-copy-number ColE1/pMB1/pBR322/pUC origin of replication
   5592..6452    -  CDS            AmpR: β-lactamase; bla; confers resistance to ampicillin, carbenicillin, and related antibiotics
   6453..6557    -  promoter       AmpR promoter: bla
>Addgene plasmid #35914 | pcDNA-Wnt7A | depositor full sequence | sequence record 44180 | pcDNA-Wnt7A sequence 6588 bps
GACGGATCGGGAGATCTCCCGATCCCCTATGGTCGACTCTCAGTACAATCTGCTCTGATGCCGCATAGTT
AAGCCAGTATCTGCTCCCTGCTTGTGTGTTGGAGGTCGCTGAGTAGTGCGCGAGCAAAATTTAAGCTACA
ACAAGGCAAGGCTTGACCGACAATTGCATGAAGAATCTGCTTAGGGTTAGGCGTTTTGCGCTGCTTCGCG
ATGTACGGGCCAGATATACGCGTTGACATTGATTATTGACTAGTTATTAATAGTAATCAATTACGGGGTC
ATTAGTTCATAGCCCATATATGGAGTTCCGCGTTACATAACTTACGGTAAATGGCCCGCCTGGCTGACCG
CCCAACGACCCCCGCCCATTGACGTCAATAATGACGTATGTTCCCATAGTAACGCCAATAGGGACTTTCC
ATTGACGTCAATGGGTGGACTATTTACGGTAAACTGCCCACTTGGCAGTACATCAAGTGTATCATATGCC
AAGTACGCCCCCTATTGACGTCAATGACGGTAAATGGCCCGCCTGGCATTATGCCCAGTACATGACCTTA
TGGGACTTTCCTACTTGGCAGTACATCTACGTATTAGTCATCGCTATTACCATGGTGATGCGGTTTTGGC
AGTACATCAATGGGCGTGGATAGCGGTTTGACTCACGGGGATTTCCAAGTCTCCACCCCATTGACGTCAA
TGGGAGTTTGTTTTGGCACCAAAATCAACGGGACTTTCCAAAATGTCGTAACAACTCCGCCCCATTGACG
CAAATGGGCGGTAGGCGTGTACGGTGGGAGGTCTATATAAGCAGAGCTCTCTGGCTAACTAGAGAACCCA
CTGCTTACTGGCTTATCGAAATTAATACGACTCACTATAGGGAGACCCAAGCTGGCTAGTTAAGCTATCA
ACAAGTTTGTACAAAAAAGCAGGCTCCGCGGCCGCCCCCTTCACCATGAACCGGAAAGCGCGGCGCTGCC
TGGGCCACCTCTTTCTCAGCCTGGGCATGGTCTACCTCCGGATCGGTGGCTTCTCCTCAGTGGTAGCTCT
GGGCGCAAGCATCATCTGTAACAAGATCCCAGGCCTGGCTCCCAGACAGCGGGCGATCTGCCAGAGCCGG
CCCGACGCCATCATCGTCATAGGAGAAGGCTCACAAATGGGCCTGGACGAGTGTCAGTTTCAGTTCCGCA
ATGGCCGCTGGAACTGCTCTGCACTGGGAGAGCGCACCGTCTTCGGGAAGGAGCTCAAAGTGGGGAGCCG
GGAGGCTGCGTTCACCTACGCCATCATTGCCGCCGGCGTGGCCCACGCCATCACAGCTGCCTGTACCCAG
GGCAACCTGAGCGACTGTGGCTGCGACAAAGAGAAGCAAGGCCAGTACCACCGGGACGAGGGCTGGAAGT
GGGGTGGCTGCTCTGCCGACATCCGCTACGGCATCGGCTTCGCCAAGGTCTTTGTGGATGCCCGGGAGAT
CAAGCAGAATGCCCGGACTCTCATGAACTTGCACAACAACGAGGCAGGCCGAAAGATCCTGGAGGAGAAC
ATGAAGCTGGAATGTAAGTGCCACGGCGTGTCAGGCTCGTGCACCACCAAGACGTGCTGGACCACACTGC
CACAGTTTCGGGAGCTGGGCTACGTGCTCAAGGACAAGTACAACGAGGCCGTTCACGTGGAGCCTGTGCG
TGCCAGCCGCAACAAGCGGCCCACCTTCCTGAAGATCAAGAAGCCACTGTCGTACCGCAAGCCCATGGAC
ACGGACCTGGTGTACATCGAGAAGTCGCCCAACTACTGCGAGGAGGACCCGGTGACCGGCAGTGTGGGCA
CCCAGGGCCGCGCCTGCAACAAGACGGCTCCCCAGGCCAGCGGCTGTGACCTCATGTGCTGTGGGCGTGG
CTACAACACCCACCAGTACGCCCGCGTGTGGCAGTGCAACTGTAAGTTCCACTGGTGCTGCTATGTCAAG
TGCAACACGTGCAGCGAGCGCACGGAGATGTACACGTGCAAGTGAATTCTGAAGGGTGGGCGCGCCGACC
CAGCTTTCTTGTACAAAGTGGTTGATCTAGAGGGCCCGCGGTTCGAAGGTAAGCCTATCCCTAACCCTCT
CCTCGGTCTCGATTCTACGCGTACCGGTTAGTAATGAGTTTAAACGGGGGAGGCTAACTGAAACACGGAA
GGAGACAATACCGGAAGGAACCCGCGCTATGACGGCAATAAAAAGACAGAATAAAACGCACGGGTGTTGG
GTCGTTTGTTCATAAACGCGGGGTTCGGTCCCAGGGCTGGCACTCTGTCGATACCCCACCGAGACCCCAT
TGGGGCCAATACGCCCGCGTTTCTTCCTTTTCCCCACCCCACCCCCCAAGTTCGGGTGAAGGCCCAGGGC
TCGCAGCCAACGTCGGGGCGGCAGGCCCTGCCATAGCAGATCTGCGCAGCTGGGGCTCTAGGGGGTATCC
CC
[124 nt withheld, positions 2453-2576]
C
[32 nt withheld, positions 2578-2609]
CA
[57 nt withheld, positions 2612-2668]
A
[49 nt withheld, positions 2670-2718]
CCTTTGACGTTGGAGTCCACGTTCTTT
[37 nt withheld, positions 2746-2782]
ACCCTATCTCGGTCTATTCTTTTGATTTATAAGGGATTTTGGGGATTTCGGCCTATTGGTTAAAAAATGA
GCTGATTTAACAAAAATTTAACGCGAATTAATTCTGTGGAATGTGTGTCAGTTAGGGTGTGGAAAGTCCC
CAGGCTCCCCAGCAGGCAGAAGTATGCAAAGCATGCATCTCAATTAGTCAGCAACCAGGTGTGGAAAGTC
CCCAGGCTCCCCAGCAGGCAGAAGTATGCAAAGCATGCATCTCAATTAGTCAGCAACCATAGTCCCGCCC
CTAACTCCGCCCATCCCGCCCCTAACTCCGCCCAGTTCCGCCCATTCTCCGCCCCATGGCTGACTAATTT
TTTTTATTTATGCAGAGGCCGAGGCCGCCTCTGCCTCTGAGCTATTCCAGAAGTAGTGAGGAGGCTTTTT
TGGAGGCCTAGGCTTTTGCAAAAAGCTCCCGGGAGCTTGTATATCCATTTTCGGATCTGATCAAGAGACA
GGATGAGGATCGTTTCGCATGATTGAACAAGATGGATTGCACGCAGGTTCTCCGGCCGCTTGGGTGGAGA
GGCTATTCGGCTATGACTGGGCACAACAGACAATCGGCTGCTCTGATGCCGCCGTGTTCCGGCTGTCAGC
GCAGGGGCGCCCGGTTCTTTTTGTCAAGACCGACCTGTCCGGTGCCCTGAATGAACTGCAGGACGAGGCA
GCGCGGCTATCGTGGCTGGCCACGACGGGCGTTCCTTGCGCAGCTGTGCTCGACGTTGTCACTGAAGCGG
GAAGGGACTGGCTGCTATTGGGCGAAGTGCCGGGGCAGGATCTCCTGTCATCTCACCTTGCTCCTGCCGA
GAAAGTATCCATCATGGCTGATGCAATGCGGCGGCTGCATACGCTTGATCCGGCTACCTGCCCATTCGAC
CACCAAGCGAAACATCGCATCGAGCGAGCACGTACTCGGATGGAAGCCGGTCTTGTCGATCAGGATGATC
TGGACGAAGAGCATCAGGGGCTCGCGCCAGCCGAACTGTTCGCCAGGCTCAAGGCGCGCATGCCCGACGG
CGAGGATCTCGTCGTGACCCATGGCGATGCCTGCTTGCCGAATATCATGGTGGAAAATGGCCGCTTTTCT
GGATTCATCGACTGTGGCCGGCTGGGTGTGGCGGACCGCTATCAGGACATAGCGTTGGCTACCCGTGATA
TTGCTGAAGAGCTTGGCGGCGAATGGGCTGACCGCTTCCTCGTGCTTTACGGTATCGCCGCTCCCGATTC
GCAGCGCATCGCCTTCTATCGCCTTCTTGACGAGTTCTTCTGAGCGGGACTCTGGGGTTCGCGAAATGAC
CGACCAAGCGACGCCCAACCTGCCATCACGAGATTTCGATTCCACCGCCGCCTTCTATGAAAGGTTGGGC
TTCGGAATCGTTTTCCGGGACGCCGGCTGGATGATCCTCCAGCGCGGGGATCTCATGCTGGAGTTCTTCG
CCCACCCCAACTTGTTTATTGCAGCTTATAATGGTTACAAATAAAGCAATAGCATCACAAATTTCACAAA
TAAAGCATTTTTTTCACTGCATTCTAGTTGTGGTTTGTCCAAACTCATCAATGTATCTTATCATGTCTGT
ATACCGTCGACCTCTAGCTAGAGCTTGGCGTAATCATGGTCATAGCTGTTTCCTGTGTGAAATTGTTATC
CGCTCACAATTCCACACAACATACGAGCCGGAAGCATAAAGTGTAAAGCCTGGGGTGCCTAATGAGTGAG
CTAACTCACATTAATTGCGTTGCGCTCACTGCCCGCTTTCCAGTCGGGAAACCTGTCGTGCCAGCTGCAT
TAATGAATCGGCCAACGCGCGGGGAGAGGCGGTTTGCGTATTGGGCGCTCTTCCGCTTCCTCGCTCACTG
ACTCGCTGCGCTCGGTCGTTCGGCTGCGGCGAGCGGTATCAGCTCACTCAAAGGCGGTAATACGGTTATC
CACAGAATCAGGGGATAACGCAGGAAAGAACATGTGAGCAAAAGGCCAGCAAAAGGCCAGGAACCGTAAA
AAGGCCGCGTTGCTGGCGTTTTTCCATAGGCTCCGCCCCCCTGACGAGCATCACAAAAATCGACGCTCAA
GTCAGAGGTGGCGAAACCCGACAGGACTATAAAGATACCAGGCGTTTCCCCCTGGAAGCTCCCTCGTGCG
CTCTCCTGTTCCGACCCTGCCGCTTACCGGATACCTGTCCGCCTTTCTCCCTTCGGGAAGCGTGGCGCTT
TCTCAATGCTCACGCTGTAGGTATCTCAGTTCGGTGTAGGTCGTTCGCTCCAAGCTGGGCTGTGTGCACG
AACCCCCCGTTCAGCCCGACCGCTGCGCCTTATCCGGTAACTATCGTCTTGAGTCCAACCCGGTAAGACA
CGACTTATCGCCACTGGCAGCAGCCACTGGTAACAGGATTAGCAGAGCGAGGTATGTAGGCGGTGCTACA
GAGTTCTTGAAGTGGTGGCCTAACTACGGCTACACTAGAAGGACAGTATTTGGTATCTGCGCTCTGCTGA
AGCCAGTTACCTTCGGAAAAAGAGTTGGTAGCTCTTGATCCGGCAAACAAACCACCGCTGGTAGCGGTGG
TTTTTTTGTTTGCAAGCAGCAGATTACGCGCAGAAAAAAAGGATCTCAAGAAGATCCTTTGATCTTTTCT
ACGGGGTCTGACGCTCAGTGGAACGAAAACTCACGTTAAGGGATTTTGGTCATGAGATTATCAAAAAGGA
TCTTCACCTAGATCCTTTTAAATTAAAAATGAAGTTTTAAATCAATCTAAAGTATATATGAGTAAACTTG
GTCTGACAGTTACCAATGCTTAATCAGTGAGGCACCTATCTCAGCGATCTGTCTATTTCGTTCATCCATA
GTTGCCTGACTCCCCGTCGTGTAGATAACTACGATACGGGAGGGCTTACCATCTGGCCCCAGTGCTGCAA
TGATACCGCGAGACCCACGCTCACCGGCTCCAGATTTATCAGCAATAAACCAGCCAGCCGGAAGGGCCGA
GCGCAGAAGTGGTCCTGCAACTTTATCCGCCTCCATCCAGTCTATTAATTGTTGCCGGGAAGCTAGAGTA
AGTAGTTCGCCAGTTAATAGTTTGCGCAACGTTGTTGCCATTGCTACAGGCATCGTGGTGTCACGCTCGT
CGTTTGGTATGGCTTCATTCAGCTCCGGTTCCCAACGATCAAGGCGAGTTACATGATCCCCCATGTTGTG
CAAAAAAGCGGTTAGCTCCTTCGGTCCTCCGATCGTTGTCAGAAGTAAGTTGGCCGCAGTGTTATCACTC
ATGGTTATGGCAGCACTGCATAATTCTCTTACTGTCATGCCATCCGTAAGATGCTTTTCTGTGACTGGTG
AGTACTCAACCAAGTCATTCTGAGAATAGTGTATGCGGCGACCGAGTTGCTCTTGCCCGGCGTCAATACG
GGATAATACCGCGCCACATAGCAGAACTTTAAAAGTGCTCATCATTGGAAAACGTTCTTCGGGGCGAAAA
CTCTCAAGGATCTTACCGCTGTTGAGATCCAGTTCGATGTAACCCACTCGTGCACCCAACTGATCTTCAG
CATCTTTTACTTTCACCAGCGTTTCTGGGTGAGCAAAAACAGGAAGGCAAAATGCCGCAAAAAAGGGAAT
AAGGGCGACACGGAAATGTTGAATACTCATACTCTTCCTTTTTCAATATTATTGAAGCATTTATCAGGGT
TATTGTCTCATGAGCGGATACATATTTGAATGTATTTAGAAAAATAAACAAATAGGGGTTCCGCGCACAT
TTCCCCGAAAAGTGCCACCTGACGTC
