>Addgene plasmid #35914 | pcDNA-Wnt7A | addgene partial sequence | sequence record 50906 | TK-pA-R 5'-ttgtctccttccgtgtttca-3'
TTACTAACCGGTACGCGTAGAATCGAGACCGAGGAGAGGGTTAGGGATAGGCTTACCTTCGAACCGCGGG
CCCTCTAGATCAACCACTTTGTACAAGAAAGCTGGGTCGGCGCGCCCACCCTTCAGAATTCACTTGCACG
TGTACATCTCCGTGCGCTCGCTGCACGTGTTGCACTTGACATAGCAGCACCAGTGGAACTTACAGTTGCA
CTGCCACACGCGGGCGTACTGGTGGGTGTTGTAGCCACGCCCACAGCACATGAGGTCACAGCCGCTGGCC
TGGGGAGCCGTCTTGTTGCAGGCGCGGCCCTGGGTGCCCACACTGCCGGTCACCGGGTCCTCCTCGCAGT
AGTTGGGCGACTTCTCGATGTACACCAGGTCCGTGTCCATGGGCTTGCGGTACGACAGTGGCTTCTTGAT
CTTCAGGAAGGTGGGCCGCTTGTTGCGGCTGGCACGCACAGGCTCCACGTGAACGGCCTCGTTGTACTTG
TCCTTGAGCACGTAGCCCAGCTCCCGAAACTGTGGCAGTGTGGTCCAGCACGTCTTGGTGGTGCACGAGC
CTGACACGCCGTGGCACTTACATTCCAGCTTCATGTTCTCCTCCAGGATCTTTCGGCCTGCCTCGTTGTT
GTGCAAGTTCATGAGAGTCCGGGCATTCTGCTTGATCTCCCGGGCATCCACAAAGACCTTGGCGAAGCCG
ATGCCGTAGCGGATGTCGGCAGAGCAGCCACCCCACTTCCAGCCCTCGTCCCGGTGGTACTGGCCTTGCT
TCTCTTTGTCGCAGCCACAGTCGCTC
